>Addgene plasmid #31116 | pSR-puro-Exo84 | addgene partial sequence | sequence record 35880 | pLXSN-5
CCTCACTCCTTCTCTAGGCGCCGGAATTAGATCGATCTCTCGAGGTCGACGGTATCGATAAGCTTAAAAA
GGTGCCACTTTACTCTATATCTCTTGAATATAGAGTAAAATGGCACCGGGGATCTGTGGTCTCATACAGA
ACTTATAAGATTCCCAAATCCAAAGACATTTCACGTTTATGGTGATTTCCCAGAACACATAGCGACATGC
AAATATTGCAGGGCGCCACTCCCCTGTCCCTCACAGCCATCTTCCTGCCAGGGCGCACGCGCGCTGGGTG
TTCCCGCCTAGTGACACTGGGCCCGCGATTCCTTGGAGCGGGTTGATGACGTCAGCGTTCGAATTCTACC
GGGTAGGGGAGGCGCTTTTCCCAAGGCAGTCTGGAGCATGCGCTTTAGCAGCCCCGCTGGGCACTTGGCG
CTACACAAGTGGCCTCTGGCCTCGCACACATTCCACATCCACCGGTAGGCGCCAACCGGCTCCGTTCTTT
GGTGGCCCCTTCGCGCCACCTTCTACTCCTCCCCTAGTCAGGAAGTTCCCCCCCGCCCCGCAGCTCGCGT
CGTGCAGGACGTGACAAATGGAAGTAGCACGTCTCACTAGTCTCGTGCAGATGGACAGCACCGCTGAGCA
ATGGAAGCGGGTAGGCCTTTGGGGCAGCGGCCAATAGCAGCTTTGCTCCTTCGCTTTCTGGGCTCAGAGG
CTGGGAAGGGGTGGGTCCGGGGGCGGGCTCA
