[The description below was written by a language model from this plasmid's Addgene catalogue record.]
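Description:
pSR-puro-Exo84 is a retroviral RNA interference vector built on the commercial pSUPER.retro.puro backbone (about 6.3 kb before insertion) and designed to knock down human Exo84, the exocyst complex component encoded by EXOC8. It is maintained in E. coli as a high-copy plasmid under ampicillin selection. In mammalian cells, puromycin resistance carried on the vector allows selection of stably transduced populations. No feature table accompanies the record, so the exact positions and identities of individual elements are not documented here.

The payload is a short hairpin RNA cassette, inserted by restriction cloning, whose 19-nucleotide targeting sequence is directed against the human EXOC8 transcript. The record does not name the promoter. Vectors of the pSUPER family generally use the RNA polymerase III H1 promoter to transcribe the hairpin, which is then processed by the cellular RNAi machinery into an siRNA that directs degradation of the target mRNA. As a retroviral construct, the plasmid is intended to be introduced into a packaging cell line. There the sequence between the long terminal repeats is packaged into viral particles that deliver the shRNA and puromycin cassettes into target cells and integrate them, giving sustained knockdown.

According to the associated publication, the construct was used to study how the exocyst subunits Sec5 and Exo84 contribute to tumorigenesis driven by oncogenic Ras. This makes it suited to loss-of-function experiments on Exo84 in human cells, particularly in the context of Ras effector signalling and exocyst biology.
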