Addgene plasmid #31116: pSR-puro-Exo84
Depositing lab: Christopher Counter. Depositing organization: Duke University. Publication: Sec5 and Exo84 foster oncogenic ras-mediated tumorigenesis. Issaq SH, Lim KH, Counter CM. Mol Cancer Res. 2010 Feb . 8(2):223-31. 10.1158/1541-7786.MCR-09-0189 PubMed 20145037.
Backbone
  Vector backbone: pSUPER.retro.puro
  Backbone manufacturer: Oligoengine
  Backbone size w/o insert (bp): 6349
  Vector type: Mammalian Expression, Retroviral, RNAi
  Selectable markers: Puromycin
Growth in bacteria
  Bacterial resistance: Ampicillin, 100 μg/mL
  Growth temperature: 37°C
  Growth strain: DH5alpha
  Copy number: High Copy
Gene/Insert
  Gene/Insert name: Exo84 shRNA (alt name: EXO84)
  gRNA/shRNA sequence: GGTGCCACTTTACTCTATA
  Species: H. sapiens (human)
  Entrez Gene: EXOC8 (a.k.a. EXO84, Exo84p, NEDMISB, SEC84)
  Cloning method: Restriction Enzyme
  Sequencing primers: 5′ pLXSN 5'
Terms and licenses: Academic/Nonprofit Terms; Industry Terms: Not Available to Industry
Depositor comments: shRNA Exo84 sequence: 5'-GGTGCCACTTTACTCTATA-3'
How to cite: pSR-puro-Exo84 was a gift from Christopher Counter (Addgene plasmid # 31116 ; http://n2t.net/addgene:31116 ; RRID:Addgene_31116)
